Addgene plasmid #122913: YIp TRP1-LEU2
Purpose: (Empty Backbone) TRP1-LEU2 integrating (YIp) vector for stable genomic integration in the BY4741 background.
Depositing lab: Randy Hampton. Depositing organization: University of California, San Diego (UCSD). Publication: ICE plasmids: combining the ease of yeast recombination cloning with the stability of genomic integration. Flagg MP, Kao A, Hampton RY. Yeast. 2019 May 10. doi: 10.1002/yea.3400. PubMed 31074531.
Backbone
  Vector backbone: YIp
  Vector type: Yeast Expression ; Yeast Recombination Cloning
Growth in bacteria
  Bacterial resistance: Ampicillin, 100 μg/mL
  Growth temperature: 37°C
  Growth strain: DH5alpha
  Copy number: High Copy
Gene/Insert
  Gene/Insert name: None
Terms and licenses: Academic/Nonprofit Terms; Industry Terms: Not Available to Industry
How to cite: YIp TRP1-LEU2 was a gift from Randy Hampton (Addgene plasmid # 122913 ; http://n2t.net/addgene:122913 ; RRID:Addgene_122913)
