[The description below was written by a language model from this plasmid's Addgene catalogue record and pLannotate feature annotations shown in this document.]
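Description:
YIp TRP1-LEU2 is an empty yeast integrating (YIp) backbone of about 6.5 kb, catalogued for yeast expression and yeast recombination cloning and intended for stable genomic integration in the BY4741 strain background. The feature table shows no yeast replication origin or centromere, consistent with an integrating plasmid that persists in yeast only after recombining into a chromosome. In E. coli it is maintained at high copy through a ColE1/pUC-type origin and selected with ampicillin via the bla gene and its promoter. An f1 phage origin is also present, which allows single-stranded DNA production with helper phage.

The plasmid carries two Saccharomyces cerevisiae auxotrophic markers, each with its native promoter: LEU2 (3-isopropylmalate dehydrogenase, leucine biosynthesis) and TRP1 (phosphoribosylanthranilate isomerase, tryptophan biosynthesis). The record does not spell out how the two markers divide roles, for example which provides the selection and which the homology for targeting, so this should not be assumed from the name alone. No insert is present. The cloning region is a pBluescript-type multiple cloning site flanked by T7 and T3 promoters and embedded in a lacZα fragment with the lac promoter, operator and CAP site, which normally supports in vitro transcription and blue/white screening. The small annotated fragments of NFS1, another yeast ORF, lacI, rop and bom are most likely leftover flanking sequence from the marker and parental vector fragments rather than functional parts. The associated publication describes a plasmid system combining yeast recombination cloning with the stability of genomic integration, and this vector serves as one backbone into which users place their own expression cassette.
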