Features (pLannotate 1.2.2; 21 found; start..end, strand, type, name):
    414..1508    -  CDS            LEU2: 3-isopropylmalate dehydrogenase, required for leucine biosynthesis; S. cerevisiae LEU2; yeast auxotrophic marker
   1509..1916    -  promoter       LEU2 promoter: S. cerevisiae LEU2
   2056..2133    -  CDS            YO192_YEAST (fragment): Experimental evidence at protein level: Swiss-Prot protein existence level 1. From Saccharomyces cerevisiae (strain ATCC 204508 / S288c) (Baker's yeast).
   2164..2216    +  misc_feature   bom (fragment): basis of mobility region from pBR322
   2244..2672    -  rep_origin     f1 ori (sequence partly withheld): f1 bacteriophage origin of replication; arrow indicates direction of (+) strand synthesis
   2676..2831    -  CDS            lacZα (fragment): LacZα fragment of β-galactosidase; lacZ fragment
   2839..2857    +  promoter       T7 promoter: promoter for bacteriophage T7 RNA polymerase
   2866..2973    -  misc_feature   MCS: pBluescript multiple cloning site
   2986..3004    -  promoter       T3 promoter: promoter for bacteriophage T3 RNA polymerase
   3049..3065    -  protein_bind   lac operator: The lac repressor binds to the lac operator to inhibit transcription in E. coli. This inhibition can be relieved by adding lactose or isopropyl-β-D-thiogalactopyranoside (IPTG). lac repressor encoded by lacI
   3073..3103    -  promoter       lac promoter: promoter for the E. coli lac operon
   3118..3139    -  protein_bind   CAP binding site: CAP binding activates transcription in the presence of cAMP. E. coli catabolite activator protein
   3152..3244    -  CDS            lacI (fragment): lac repressor; lacI; The lac repressor binds to the lac operator to inhibit transcription in E. coli. This inhibition can be relieved by adding lactose or isopropyl-β-D-thiogalactopyranoside (IPTG).
   3427..4015    -  rep_origin     ori: high-copy-number ColE1/pMB1/pBR322/pUC origin of replication
   4186..5046    -  CDS            AmpR: β-lactamase; bla; confers resistance to ampicillin, carbenicillin, and related antibiotics
   5047..5151    -  promoter       AmpR promoter: bla
   5326..5473    +  promoter       TRP1 promoter: S. cerevisiae TRP1
   5474..6148    +  CDS            TRP1: phosphoribosylanthranilate isomerase, required for tryptophan biosynthesis; S. cerevisiae TRP1; yeast auxotrophic marker
   6245..6280    +  CDS            rop (fragment): Rop protein, which maintains plasmids at low copy number; rop
   6382..6432    +  misc_feature   bom (fragment): basis of mobility region from pBR322
   6431..52      +  CDS            NFS1 (fragment) (across the origin): NFS1_YEAST - Also known as SPL1 From Saccharomyces cerevisiae (strain ATCC 204508 / S288c) (Baker's yeast).
>Addgene plasmid #122913 | YIp TRP1-LEU2 | addgene full sequence | sequence record 239077 | Addgene NGS Result
GGAAATGGTTCAAGAAGGTATTGACTTAAACTCCATCAAATGGTCAGGTCATTGAGTGTTTTTTATTTGT
TGTATTTTTTTTTTTTTAGAGAAAATCCTCCAATATATAAATTAGGAATCATAGTTTCATGATTTTCTGT
TACACCTAACTTTTTGTGTGGTGCCCTCCTCCTTGTCAATATTAATGTTAAAGTGCAATTCTTTTTCCTT
ATCACGTTGAGCCATTAGTATCAATTTGCTTACCTGTATTCCTTTACATCCTCCTTTTTCTCCTTCTTGA
TAAATGTATGTAGATTGCGTATATAGTTTCGTCTACCCTATGAACATATTCCATTTTGTAATTTCGTGTC
GTTTCTATTATGAATTTCATTTATAAAGTTTATGTACAAATATCATAAAAAAAGAGAATCTTTTTAAGCA
AGGATTTTCTTAACTTCTTCGGCGACAGCATCACCGACTTCGGTGGTACTGTTGGAACCACCTAAATCAC
CAGTTCTGATACCTGCATCCAAAACCTTTTTAACTGCATCTTCAATGGCCTTACCTTCTTCAGGCAAGTT
CAATGACAATTTCAACATCATTGCAGCAGACAAGATAGTGGCGATAGGGTTGACCTTATTCTTTGGCAAA
TCTGGAGCAGAACCGTGGCATGGTTCGTACAAACCAAATGCGGTGTTCTTGTCTGGCAAAGAGGCCAAGG
ACGCAGATGGCAACAAACCCAAGGAACCTGGGATAACGGAGGCTTCATCGGAGATGATATCACCAAACAT
GTTGCTGGTGATTATAATACCATTTAGGTGGGTTGGGTTCTTAACTAGGATCATGGCGGCAGAATCAATC
AATTGATGTTGAACCTTCAATGTAGGGAATTCGTTCTTGATGGTTTCCTCCACAGTTTTTCTCCATAATC
TTGAAGAGGCCAAAACATTAGCTTTATCCAAGGACCAAATAGGCAATGGTGGCTCATGTTGTAGGGCCAT
GAAAGCGGCCATTCTTGTGATTCTTTGCACTTCTGGAACGGTGTATTGTTCACTATCCCAAGCGACACCA
TCACCATCGTCTTCCTTTCTCTTACCAAAGTAAATACCTCCCACTAATTCTCTGACAACAACGAAGTCAG
TACCTTTAGCAAATTGTGGCTTGATTGGAGATAAGTCTAAAAGAGAGTCGGATGCAAAGTTACATGGTCT
TAAGTTGGCGTACAATTGAAGTTCTTTACGGATTTTTAGTAAACCTTGTTCAGGTCTAACACTACCGGTA
CCCCATTTAGGACCACCCACAGCACCTAACAAAACGGCATCAGCCTTCTTGGAGGCTTCCAGCGCCTCAT
CTGGAAGTGGAACACCTGTAGCATCGATAGCAGCACCACCAATTAAATGATTTTCGAAATCGAACTTGAC
ATTGGAACGAACATCAGAAATAGCTTTAAGAACCTTAATGGCTTCGGCTGTGATTTCTTGACCAACGTGG
TCACCTGGCAAAACGACGATCTTCTTAGGGGCAGACATTAGAATGGTATATCCTTGAAATATATATATAT
ATATTGCTGAAATGTAAAAGGTAAGAAAAGTTAGAAAGTAAGACGATTGCTAACCACCTATTGGAAAAAA
CAATAGGTCCTTAAATAATATTGTCAACTTCAAGTATTGTGATGCAAGCATTTAGTCATGAACGCTTCTC
TATTCTATATGAAAAGCCGGTTCCGGCGCTCTCACCTTTCCTTTTTCTCCCAATTTTTCAGTTGAAAAAG
GTATATGCGTCAGGCGACCTCTGAAATTAACAAAAAATTTCCAGTCATCGAATTTGATTCTGTGCGATAG
CGCCCCTGTGTGTTCTCGTTATGTTGAGGAAAAAAATAATGGTTGCTAAGAGATTCGAACTCTTGCATCT
TACGATACCTGAGTATTCCCACAGTTAACTGCGGTCAAGATATTTCTTGAATCAGGCGCCTTAGACCGCT
CGGCCAAACAACCAATTACTTGTTGAGAAATAGAGTATAATTATCCTATAAATATAACGTTTTTGAACAC
ACATGAACAAGGAAGTACAGGACAATTGATTTTGAAGAGAATGTGGATTTTGATGTAATTGTTGGGATTC
CATTTTTAATAAGGCAATAATATTAGGTATGTAGATATACTAGAAGTTCTCCTCGACCGGTCGATATGCG
GTGTGAAATACCGCACAGATGCGTAAGGAGAAAATACCGCATCAGGAAATTGTAAGCGTTAATATTTTGT
TAAAATTCGCGTTAAATTTTTGTTAAATCAGCTCATTTTTTAACCAATAGGCCGAAATCGGCAAAATCCC
TTATAAATCAAAAGAATAGACCGAGATAGGGT
[37 nt withheld, positions 2343-2379]
AAAGAACGTGGACTCCAACGTCAAAGG
[49 nt withheld, positions 2407-2455]
T
[91 nt withheld, positions 2457-2547]
G
[124 nt withheld, positions 2549-2672]
CCATTCGCCATTCAGGCTGCGCAACTGTTGGGAAGGGCGATCGGTGCGGGCCTCTTCGCTATTACGCCAG
CTGGCGAAAGGGGGATGTGCTGCAAGGCGATTAAGTTGGGTAACGCCAGGGTTTTCCCAGTCACGACGTT
GTAAAACGACGGCCAGTGAGCGCGCGTAATACGACTCACTATAGGGCGAATTGGGTACCGGGCCCCCCCT
CGAGGTCGACGGTATCGATAAGCTTGATATCGAATTCCTGCAGCCCGGGGGATCCACTAGTTCTAGAGCG
GCCGCCACCGCGGTGGAGCTCCAGCTTTTGTTCCCTTTAGTGAGGGTTAATTGCGCGCTTGGCGTAATCA
TGGTCATAGCTGTTTCCTGTGTGAAATTGTTATCCGCTCACAATTCCACACAACATACGAGCCGGAAGCA
TAAAGTGTAAAGCCTGGGGTGCCTAATGAGTGAGCTAACTCACATTAATTGCGTTGCGCTCACTGCCCGC
TTTCCAGTCGGGAAACCTGTCGTGCCAGCTGCATTAATGAATCGGCCAACGCGCGGGGAGAGGCGGTTTG
CGTATTGGGCGCTCTTCCGCTTCCTCGCTCACTGACTCGCTGCGCTCGGTCGTTCGGCTGCGGCGAGCGG
TATCAGCTCACTCAAAGGCGGTAATACGGTTATCCACAGAATCAGGGGATAACGCAGGAAAGAACATGTG
AGCAAAAGGCCAGCAAAAGGCCAGGAACCGTAAAAAGGCCGCGTTGCTGGCGTTTTTCCATAGGCTCCGC
CCCCCTGACGAGCATCACAAAAATCGACGCTCAAGTCAGAGGTGGCGAAACCCGACAGGACTATAAAGAT
ACCAGGCGTTTCCCCCTGGAAGCTCCCTCGTGCGCTCTCCTGTTCCGACCCTGCCGCTTACCGGATACCT
GTCCGCCTTTCTCCCTTCGGGAAGCGTGGCGCTTTCTCATAGCTCACGCTGTAGGTATCTCAGTTCGGTG
TAGGTCGTTCGCTCCAAGCTGGGCTGTGTGCACGAACCCCCCGTTCAGCCCGACCGCTGCGCCTTATCCG
GTAACTATCGTCTTGAGTCCAACCCGGTAAGACACGACTTATCGCCACTGGCAGCAGCCACTGGTAACAG
GATTAGCAGAGCGAGGTATGTAGGCGGTGCTACAGAGTTCTTGAAGTGGTGGCCTAACTACGGCTACACT
AGAAGAACAGTATTTGGTATCTGCGCTCTGCTGAAGCCAGTTACCTTCGGAAAAAGAGTTGGTAGCTCTT
GATCCGGCAAACAAACCACCGCTGGTAGCGGTGGTTTTTTTGTTTGCAAGCAGCAGATTACGCGCAGAAA
AAAAGGATCTCAAGAAGATCCTTTGATCTTTTCTACGGGGTCTGACGCTCAGTGGAACGAAAACTCACGT
TAAGGGATTTTGGTCATGAGATTATCAAAAAGGATCTTCACCTAGATCCTTTTAAATTAAAAATGAAGTT
TTAAATCAATCTAAAGTATATATGAGTAAACTTGGTCTGACAGTTACCAATGCTTAATCAGTGAGGCACC
TATCTCAGCGATCTGTCTATTTCGTTCATCCATAGTTGCCTGACTCCCCGTCGTGTAGATAACTACGATA
CGGGAGGGCTTACCATCTGGCCCCAGTGCTGCAATGATACCGCGAGACCCACGCTCACCGGCTCCAGATT
TATCAGCAATAAACCAGCCAGCCGGAAGGGCCGAGCGCAGAAGTGGTCCTGCAACTTTATCCGCCTCCAT
CCAGTCTATTAATTGTTGCCGGGAAGCTAGAGTAAGTAGTTCGCCAGTTAATAGTTTGCGCAACGTTGTT
GCCATTGCTACAGGCATCGTGGTGTCACGCTCGTCGTTTGGTATGGCTTCATTCAGCTCCGGTTCCCAAC
GATCAAGGCGAGTTACATGATCCCCCATGTTGTGCAAAAAAGCGGTTAGCTCCTTCGGTCCTCCGATCGT
TGTCAGAAGTAAGTTGGCCGCAGTGTTATCACTCATGGTTATGGCAGCACTGCATAATTCTCTTACTGTC
ATGCCATCCGTAAGATGCTTTTCTGTGACTGGTGAGTACTCAACCAAGTCATTCTGAGAATAGTGTATGC
GGCGACCGAGTTGCTCTTGCCCGGCGTCAATACGGGATAATACCGCGCCACATAGCAGAACTTTAAAAGT
GCTCATCATTGGAAAACGTTCTTCGGGGCGAAAACTCTCAAGGATCTTACCGCTGTTGAGATCCAGTTCG
ATGTAACCCACTCGTGCACCCAACTGATCTTCAGCATCTTTTACTTTCACCAGCGTTTCTGGGTGAGCAA
AAACAGGAAGGCAAAATGCCGCAAAAAAGGGAATAAGGGCGACACGGAAATGTTGAATACTCATACTCTT
CCTTTTTCAATATTATTGAAGCATTTATCAGGGTTATTGTCTCATGAGCGGATACATATTTGAATGTATT
TAGAAAAATAAACAAATAGGGGTTCCGCGCACATTTCCCCGAAAAGTGCCACCTGACGTCTGCACCATAA
ACGACATTACTATATATATAATATAGGAAGCATTTAATAGAACAGCATCGTAATATATGTGTACTTTGCA
GTTATGACGCCAGATGGCAGTAGTGGAAGATATTCTTTATTGAAAAATAGCTTGTCACCTTACGTACAAT
CTTGATCCGGAGCTTTTCTTTTTTTGCCGATTAAGAATTAATTCGGTCGAAAAAAGAAAAGGAGAGGGCC
AAGAGGGAGGGCATTGGTGACTATTGAGCACGTGAGTATACGTGATTAAGCACACAAAGGCAGCTTGGAG
TATGTCTGTTATTAATTTCACAGGTAGTTCTGGTCCATTGGTGAAAGTTTGCGGCTTGCAGAGCACAGAG
GCCGCAGAATGTGCTCTAGATTCCGATGCTGACTTGCTGGGTATTATATGTGTGCCCAATAGAAAGAGAA
CAATTGACCCGGTTATTGCAAGGAAAATTTCAAGTCTTGTAAAAGCATATAAAAATAGTTCAGGCACTCC
GAAATACTTGGTTGGCGTGTTTCGTAATCAACCTAAGGAGGATGTTTTGGCTCTGGTCAATGATTACGGC
ATTGATATCGTCCAACTGCATGGAGATGAGTCGTGGCAAGAATACCAAGAGTTCCTCGGTTTGCCAGTTA
TTAAAAGACTCGTATTTCCAAAAGACTGCAACATACTACTCAGTGCAGCTTCACAGAAACCTCATTCGTT
TATTCCCTTGTTTGATTCAGAAGCAGGTGGGACAGGTGAACTTTTGGATTGGAACTCGATTTCTGACTGG
GTTGGAAGGCAAGAGAGCCCCGAAAGCTTACATTTTATGTTAGCTGGTGGACTGACGCCAGAAAATGTTG
GTGATGCGCTTAGATTAAATGGCGTTATTGGTGTTGATGTAAGCGGAGGTGTGGAGACAAATGGTGTAAA
AGACTCTAACAAAATAGCAAATTTCGTCAAAAATGCTAAGAAATAGGTTATTACTGAGTAGTATTTATTT
AAGTATTGTTTGTGCACTTGCCTAATCATGACATTAACCTATAAAAATAGGCGTATCACGAGGCCCTTTC
GTCTCGCGCGTTTCGGTGATGACGGTGAAAACCTCTGACACATGCAGCTCCCGGAGACGGTCACAGCTTG
TCTGTAAGCGGATGCCGGGAGCAGACAAGCCCGTCAGGGCGCGTCAGCGGGTGTTGGCGGGTGTCGGGGC
TGGCTTAACTATGCGGCATCAGAGCAGATTGTACTGAGAGTGCACCATATCGACTACGTCGTTAAGGCCG
TTTCTGACAGAGTAAAATTCTTGAGGGAACTTTCACCATTATG
